Addgene plasmid #239343: pmScarlet3-H_I3
Purpose: Expresses the I3-01 nanocage subunit N-terminally tagged with mScarlet3-H in mammalian cells. Assembles into nanocages tagged with 60 FPs.
Depositing lab: Torsten Wittmann. Depositing organization: University of California, San Francisco (UCSF). Publication: Quantitative comparison of fluorescent proteins using protein nanocages in live cells. Viola G, Ibrahim YW, Jacobs KA, Lemiere J, Kutys ML, Wittmann T. J Cell Sci. 2025 May 15;138(10):jcs263858. doi: 10.1242/jcs.263858. Epub 2025 May 21. PubMed 40326462.
Backbone
  Vector backbone: pEGFP
  Backbone size w/o insert (bp): 4000
  Total vector size (bp): 5321
  Vector type: Mammalian Expression
  Selectable markers: Neomycin (select with G418)
Growth in bacteria
  Bacterial resistance: Kanamycin, 50 μg/mL
  Growth temperature: 37°C
  Growth strain: DH5alpha
  Copy number: High Copy
Gene/Insert
  Gene/Insert name: I3-01 (alt name: I3 nanocage subunit)
  Species: Synthetic
  Insert size (bp): 609
  Mutation: K129A
  Promoter: CMV
  Tag / fusion protein: mScarlet3-H (a.k.a. mYongHong) (N terminal on insert)
  Cloning method: Gibson Cloning
  Sequencing primers: 5′ NA
Terms and licenses: Academic/Nonprofit Terms; Industry Terms: Not Available to Industry
How to cite: pmScarlet3-H_I3 was a gift from Torsten Wittmann (Addgene plasmid # 239343 ; http://n2t.net/addgene:239343 ; RRID:Addgene_239343)
