[The description below was written by a language model from this plasmid's Addgene catalogue record and pLannotate feature annotations shown in this document.]
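Description:
pmScarlet3-H_I3 is a 5.3 kb mammalian expression plasmid built on a pEGFP-type backbone. It replicates in bacteria at high copy from a ColE1/pUC-type origin and also carries an f1 phage origin. A single NeoR/KanR cassette (Tn5 aminoglycoside phosphotransferase) sits behind tandem bacterial (AmpR-type) and SV40 early promoters and ends in an HSV TK polyadenylation signal. It therefore confers kanamycin resistance in E. coli and G418 resistance in transfected mammalian cells. Short annotated matches to ble, SV40 large T antigen and bGH poly(A) are only fragments. They most likely reflect residual backbone sequence rather than functional elements.

The payload is driven by the CMV immediate early enhancer and promoter and terminated by the SV40 poly(A) signal. It encodes the red fluorescent protein mScarlet3-H (also called mYongHong) fused to the N terminus of I3-01, a synthetic self-assembling nanocage subunit of about 609 bp that carries a K129A mutation. The fusion was assembled by Gibson cloning. The automated feature table labels the fluorescent protein as the related mScarlet-H and does not annotate I3-01 at all. The unannotated stretch between the fluorescent protein coding sequence and the SV40 polyadenylation region is where the nanocage subunit would lie.

When expressed, the subunits assemble into cages that each display 60 copies of the fluorescent protein, giving discrete particles with a defined fluorophore number. According to the record, this construct belongs to work that uses such nanocages to compare fluorescent proteins quantitatively in live cells.
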