Features (pLannotate 1.2.2; 14 found; start..end, strand, type, name):
      1..589     +  rep_origin     ori: high-copy-number ColE1/pMB1/pBR322/pUC origin of replication
    764..1067    +  enhancer       CMV enhancer: human cytomegalovirus immediate early enhancer
   1068..1271    +  promoter       CMV promoter: human cytomegalovirus (CMV) immediate early promoter
   1312..1368    +  misc_feature   MCS: multiple cloning site
   1395..2057    +  CDS            mScarlet-H: mScarlet-H is a basic (constitutively fluorescent) orange fluorescent protein published in 2016, derived from synthetic construct. It has low acid sensitivity.
   2706..2789    +  CDS            large T antigen (fragment): large T antigen from SV40 (simian virus 40)
   2812..2933    +  polyA_signal   SV40 poly(A) signal: SV40 polyadenylation signal
   2967..3395    -  rep_origin     f1 ori (sequence partly withheld): f1 bacteriophage origin of replication; arrow indicates direction of (+) strand synthesis
   3422..3526    +  promoter       AmpR promoter: bla
   3528..3885    +  promoter       SV40 promoter: SV40 enhancer and early promoter
   3920..4714    +  CDS            NeoR/KanR: aminoglycoside phosphotransferase from Tn5; aph(3')-II (or nptII); confers resistance to neomycin, kanamycin, and G418 (Geneticin®)
   4735..4887    +  CDS            ble (fragment): BLE_KLEPN - Experimental evidence at protein level: Swiss-Prot protein existence level 1. Binding protein with a strong affinity to the bleomycin family of antibiotics. Binds to CL990; an antimitotic-antibiotic compound. From Klebsiella pneumoniae.
   4946..4993    +  polyA_signal   HSV TK poly(A) signal: herpes simplex virus thymidine kinase polyadenylation signal (Cole and Stacy, 1985)
   5084..5100    -  polyA_signal   bGH poly(A) signal (fragment): bovine growth hormone polyadenylation signal
>Addgene plasmid #239343 | pmScarlet3-H_I3 | addgene full sequence | sequence record 474361 | Addgene NGS Result
TTGAGATCCTTTTTTTCTGCGCGTAATCTGCTGCTTGCAAACAAAAAAACCACCGCTACCAGCGGTGGTT
TGTTTGCCGGATCAAGAGCTACCAACTCTTTTTCCGAAGGTAACTGGCTTCAGCAGAGCGCAGATACCAA
ATACTGTTCTTCTAGTGTAGCCGTAGTTAGGCCACCACTTCAAGAACTCTGTAGCACCGCCTACATACCT
CGCTCTGCTAATCCTGTTACCAGTGGCTGCTGCCAGTGGCGATAAGTCGTGTCTTACCGGGTTGGACTCA
AGACGATAGTTACCGGATAAGGCGCAGCGGTCGGGCTGAACGGGGGGTTCGTGCACACAGCCCAGCTTGG
AGCGAACGACCTACACCGAACTGAGATACCTACAGCGTGAGCTATGAGAAAGCGCCACGCTTCCCGAAGG
GAGAAAGGCGGACAGGTATCCGGTAAGCGGCAGGGTCGGAACAGGAGAGCGCACGAGGGAGCTTCCAGGG
GGAAACGCCTGGTATCTTTATAGTCCTGTCGGGTTTCGCCACCTCTGACTTGAGCGTCGATTTTTGTGAT
GCTCGTCAGGGGGGCGGAGCCTATGGAAAAACGCCAGCAACGCGGCCTTTTTACGGTTCCTGGCCTTTTG
CTGGCCTTTTGCTCACATGTTCTTTCCTGCGTTATCCCCTGATTCTGTGGATAACCGTATTACCGCCATG
CATTAGTTATTAATAGTAATCAATTACGGGGTCATTAGTTCATAGCCCATATATGGAGTTCCGCGTTACA
TAACTTACGGTAAATGGCCCGCCTGGCTGACCGCCCAACGACCCCCGCCCATTGACGTCAATAATGACGT
ATGTTCCCATAGTAACGCCAATAGGGACTTTCCATTGACGTCAATGGGTGGAGTATTTACGGTAAACTGC
CCACTTGGCAGTACATCAAGTGTATCATATGCCAAGTACGCCCCCTATTGACGTCAATGACGGTAAATGG
CCCGCCTGGCATTATGCCCAGTACATGACCTTATGGGACTTTCCTACTTGGCAGTACATCTACGTATTAG
TCATCGCTATTACCATGGTGATGCGGTTTTGGCAGTACATCAATGGGCGTGGATAGCGGTTTGACTCACG
GGGATTTCCAAGTCTCCACCCCATTGACGTCAATGGGAGTTTGTTTTGGCACCAAAATCAACGGGACTTT
CCAAAATGTCGTAACAACTCCGCCCCATTGACGCAAATGGGCGGTAGGCGTGTACGGTGGGAGGTCTATA
TAAGCAGAGCTGGTTTAGTGAACCGTCAGATCCGCTAGCGCTACCGGACTCAGATCTCGAGCTCAAGCTT
CGAATTCTGCAGTCGACGGTACCGCGGGCCCGGGATCCAACCGGTCGCCACCATGGATTCAACCGAAGCC
GTGATCAAAGAATTTATGCGTTTTAAGGTCCACATGGAAGGCAGCATGAATGGCCACGAATTTGAAATCG
AAGGTGAGGGTGAGGGTCGGCCTTACGAGGGTACTCAGACCGCTAAGTTAAGAGTGACCAAGGGTGGCCC
ATTGCCATTCTCCTGGGACATCTTATCTCCCCAATTCATGTACGGGTCCCGGGCGTTTACCAAACACCCT
GCCGATATTCCTGACTATTGGAAGCAGTCTTTCCCCGAGGGATTTAAATGGGAGCGCGTGATGAACTTTG
AAGATGGCGGAGCCGTGTCCGTGGCTCAGGACACTTCACTGGAGGATGGCACCTTAATCTACAAGGTTAA
GCTCAGAGGGACTAACTTCCCCCCGGACGGGCCCGTAATGCAGAAAAAGACCATGGGGTGGGAAGCCTCC
ACCGAGCGATTGTACCCTGAAGATGTGGTGCTGAAGGGAGATATTAAGCACGCTTTAAGACTCAAGGATG
GCGGCCGCTATCTTGCCGACTTCAAGACCACTTACCGTGCTAAAAAACCAGTGCAGATGCCCGGCGCCTT
CAACATCGACCGGAAACTGGATATCACCAGTCACAACGAGGATTATACAGTGGTAGAGCAGTACGAGAGG
TCCGTGGCAAGACATTCTACCGGCGGATCCGGTGGTAGCGGTGGTAGCGGTGGTAGCGAGGAACTCTTTA
AGAAGCATAAAATCGTAGCTGTGCTCAGAGCAAATTCAGTAGAGGAGGCGAAGAAAAAGGCCCTGGCCGT
TTTCCTGGGCGGAGTCCACCTCATCGAAATTACTTTTACTGTCCCCGACGCAGATACAGTCATAAAAGAG
TTGAGTTTTCTCAAAGAGATGGGGGCGATCATCGGTGCCGGGACGGTTACGTCAGTCGAGCAGTGCCGGA
AAGCAGTGGAGTCAGGAGCGGAATTTATCGTATCTCCACATCTGGATGAGGAAATATCTCAATTCTGTAA
AGAAAAAGGTGTCTTTTACATGCCCGGCGTTATGACGCCAACGGAGCTGGTGAAGGCCATGAAGCTGGGA
CACACGATACTGGCTCTCTTTCCAGGCGAAGTGGTCGGTCCTCAATTCGTCAAGGCAATGAAAGGGCCTT
TCCCCAACGTTAAATTCGTCCCGACTGGGGGAGTAAACTTGGACAATGTTTGCGAATGGTTTAAGGCAGG
GGTACTCGCTGTTGGAGTTGGTTCCGCATTGGTAAAAGGTACGCCTGTCGAAGTGGCAGAAAAGGCAAAG
GCTTTCGTTGAGAAGATCCGCGGATGTACTGAATAGGCGACTCTAGATCATAATCAGCCATACCACATTT
GTAGAGGTTTTACTTGCTTTAAAAAACCTCCCACACCTCCCCCTGAACCTGAAACATAAAATGAATGCAA
TTGTTGTTGTTAACTTGTTTATTGCAGCTTATAATGGTTACAAATAAAGCAATAGCATCACAAATTTCAC
AAATAAAGCATTTTTTTCACTGCATTCTAGTTGTGGTTTGTCCAAACTCATCAATGTATCTTAAGGCGTA
AATTGTAAGCGTTAATATTTTGTTAAAATTCGCGTTAAATTTTTGTTAAATCAGCTCATTTTTTAACCAA
TAGGCCGAAATCGGCAAAATCCCTTATAAATCAAAAGAATAGACCGAGATAGGGT
[37 nt withheld, positions 3066-3102]
AAAGAACGTGGACTCCAACGTCAAAGG
[49 nt withheld, positions 3130-3178]
T
[91 nt withheld, positions 3180-3270]
G
[124 nt withheld, positions 3272-3395]
CAGGTGGCACTTTTCGGGGAAATGTGCGCGGAACCCCTATTTGTTTATTTTTCTAAATACATTCAAATAT
GTATCCGCTCATGAGACAATAACCCTGATAAATGCTTCAATAATATTGAAAAAGGAAGAGTCCTGAGGCG
GAAAGAACCAGCTGTGGAATGTGTGTCAGTTAGGGTGTGGAAAGTCCCCAGGCTCCCCAGCAGGCAGAAG
TATGCAAAGCATGCATCTCAATTAGTCAGCAACCAGGTGTGGAAAGTCCCCAGGCTCCCCAGCAGGCAGA
AGTATGCAAAGCATGCATCTCAATTAGTCAGCAACCATAGTCCCGCCCCTAACTCCGCCCATCCCGCCCC
TAACTCCGCCCAGTTCCGCCCATTCTCCGCCCCATGGCTGACTAATTTTTTTTATTTATGCAGAGGCCGA
GGCCGCCTCGGCCTCTGAGCTATTCCAGAAGTAGTGAGGAGGCTTTTTTGGAGGCCTAGGCTTTTGCAAA
GATCGATCAAGAGACAGGATGAGGATCGTTTCGCATGATTGAACAAGATGGATTGCACGCAGGTTCTCCG
GCCGCTTGGGTGGAGAGGCTATTCGGCTATGACTGGGCACAACAGACAATCGGCTGCTCTGATGCCGCCG
TGTTCCGGCTGTCAGCGCAGGGGCGCCCGGTTCTTTTTGTCAAGACCGACCTGTCCGGTGCCCTGAATGA
ACTGCAAGACGAGGCAGCGCGGCTATCGTGGCTGGCCACGACGGGCGTTCCTTGCGCAGCTGTGCTCGAC
GTTGTCACTGAAGCGGGAAGGGACTGGCTGCTATTGGGCGAAGTGCCGGGGCAGGATCTCCTGTCATCTC
ACCTTGCTCCTGCCGAGAAAGTATCCATCATGGCTGATGCAATGCGGCGGCTGCATACGCTTGATCCGGC
TACCTGCCCATTCGACCACCAAGCGAAACATCGCATCGAGCGAGCACGTACTCGGATGGAAGCCGGTCTT
GTCGATCAGGATGATCTGGACGAAGAGCATCAGGGGCTCGCGCCAGCCGAACTGTTCGCCAGGCTCAAGG
CGAGCATGCCCGACGGCGAGGATCTCGTCGTGACCCATGGCGATGCCTGCTTGCCGAATATCATGGTGGA
AAATGGCCGCTTTTCTGGATTCATCGACTGTGGCCGGCTGGGTGTGGCGGACCGCTATCAGGACATAGCG
TTGGCTACCCGTGATATTGCTGAAGAGCTTGGCGGCGAATGGGCTGACCGCTTCCTCGTGCTTTACGGTA
TCGCCGCTCCCGATTCGCAGCGCATCGCCTTCTATCGCCTTCTTGACGAGTTCTTCTGAGCGGGACTCTG
GGGTTCGAAATGACCGACCAAGCGACGCCCAACCTGCCATCACGAGATTTCGATTCCACCGCCGCCTTCT
ATGAAAGGTTGGGCTTCGGAATCGTTTTCCGGGACGCCGGCTGGATGATCCTCCAGCGCGGGGATCTCAT
GCTGGAGTTCTTCGCCCACCCTAGGGGGAGGCTAACTGAAACACGGAAGGAGACAATACCGGAAGGAACC
CGCGCTATGACGGCAATAAAAAGACAGAATAAAACGCACGGTGTTGGGTCGTTTGTTCATAAACGCGGGG
TTCGGTCCCAGGGCTGGCACTCTGTCGATACCCCACCGAGACCCCATTGGGGCCAATACGCCCGCGTTTC
TTCCTTTTCCCCACCCCACCCCCCAAGTTCGGGTGAAGGCCCAGGGCTCGCAGCCAACGTCGGGGCGGCA
GGCCCTGCCATAGCCTCAGGTTACTCATATATACTTTAGATTGATTTAAAACTTCATTTTTAATTTAAAA
GGATCTAGGTGAAGATCCTTTTTGATAATCTCATGACCAAAATCCCTTAACGTGAGTTTTCGTTCCACTG
AGCGTCAGACCCCGTAGAAAAGATCAAAGGATCTTC
